Addgene plasmid #17319: Neurl1Rm-Flag pcDNA3.1
Depositing lab: Joan Conaway & Ronald Conaway. Depositing organization: Stowers Institute for Medical Research. Publication: Neuralized-like 1 (Neurl1) targeted to the plasma membrane by N-myristoylation regulates the Notch ligand Jagged1. Koutelou E, Sato S, Tomomori-Sato C, Florens L, Swanson SK, Washburn MP, Kokkinaki M, Conaway RC, Conaway JW, Moschonas NK. J Biol Chem. 2008 Feb 15;283(7):3846-53. doi: 10.1074/jbc.M706974200. Epub 2007 Dec 12. PubMed 18077452.
Backbone
  Vector backbone: pcDNA3.1 C-FLAG
  Backbone manufacturer: Conaway Lab
  Backbone size w/o insert (bp): 5600
  Vector type: Mammalian Expression, RNAi
Growth in bacteria
  Bacterial resistance: Ampicillin, 100 μg/mL
  Growth temperature: 37°C
  Growth strain: DH5alpha
  Copy number: High Copy
Gene/Insert
  Gene/Insert name: Neuralized-like
  Species: M. musculus (mouse)
  Insert size (bp): 1725
  GenBank ID: BC058386
  Entrez Gene: Neurl1a (a.k.a. Nlz, Neu1, Neur1, Neurl, Rnf67, AI450910, AI481072, 2410129E16Rik)
  Tag / fusion protein: FLAG (C terminal on backbone)
  Cloning method: Restriction Enzyme
  Sequencing primers: 5′ T7; 3′ BGH
Terms and licenses: Academic/Nonprofit Terms; Industry Terms: Not Available to Industry
How to cite: Neurl1Rm-Flag pcDNA3.1 was a gift from Joan Conaway & Ronald Conaway (Addgene plasmid # 17319 ; http://n2t.net/addgene:17319 ; RRID:Addgene_17319)
