[The description below was written by a language model from this plasmid's Addgene catalogue record.]
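Description:
Neurl1Rm-Flag pcDNA3.1 is a mammalian expression plasmid built on a laboratory-modified pcDNA3.1 backbone (pcDNA3.1 C-FLAG, about 5.6 kb without insert) that supplies a C-terminal FLAG epitope in frame with the cloned open reading frame. It is propagated in E. coli as a high-copy plasmid under ampicillin selection. No feature table accompanies the record, so the promoter and other backbone elements are not explicitly listed. The use of T7 forward and BGH reverse sequencing primers fits the standard pcDNA3.1 layout, in which the insert sits between a CMV promoter/T7 priming site and the bovine growth hormone polyadenylation signal. Any mammalian selection marker on this modified backbone is not stated.

The insert is a roughly 1.7 kb cDNA for mouse Neuralized-like 1 (Neurl1a, also known as Neur1 or Rnf67), introduced by restriction enzyme cloning and expressed as a C-terminally FLAG-tagged protein. Placing the tag at the C terminus leaves the N terminus free, which matters because the associated study concerns N-myristoylation-dependent targeting of Neurl1 to the plasma membrane and its regulation of the Notch ligand Jagged1. The "Rm" in the name suggests a variant form of the protein, but the record lists no mutation and does not say what the suffix means. The vector type field also lists RNAi alongside mammalian expression, but nothing else in the entry indicates a hairpin or other silencing cassette, so the reason for that classification is unclear. The plasmid is suited to transient expression of tagged Neurl1 in cultured mammalian cells for detection, localisation or immunopurification through the FLAG epitope.
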