>Addgene plasmid #17319 | Neurl1Rm-Flag pcDNA3.1 | addgene partial sequence | sequence record 23266 | CMV-F 5'-CGCAAATGGGCGGTAGGCGTG-3'
TCTCTGGCTACTAGAGACCCACTGCTTACTGGCTTATCGAAATTAATACGACTCACTATAGGGAGACCCA
AGCTGGCTAGCATGGGTAACAACTTCTCCAGTGTCTCCTCTCTGCAGCGAGGAAACCCGAGCCGCGCGTC
GCGGGGCCACCCCCAGAACCTCAAAGACTCCATCGGGGGCTCCTTCCCGGTGCCCTCTCACCGATGCCAT
CACAAGCAGAAGCATTGCCCGCCTACGCTGTCAGGTGGGGGGCTCCCGGCCACGCCGCTGCTCTTCCATC
CCCACACTAAGGGCTCCCAGATCCTCATGGACCTCAGCCACAAGGCCGTCAAGAGGCAGGCCAGCTTTTG
CAATGCCATCACCTTCAGTAACCGCCCGGTGCTCATCTACGAGCAAGTCAGGCTGAAGATCACCAAGAAG
CAATGCTGCTGGAGCGGGGCCCTGCGACTTGGCTTCACCAGCAAGGACCCTTCCCGCATCCACCCCGACT
CGCTGCCCAAGTACGCCTGCCCTGACCTGGTGTCTCAGAGTGGCTTCTGGGCCAAAGCATTGCCTGAGGA
GTTTGCCAACGAGGGCAACATCATTGCCTTC
